>Addgene plasmid #79709 | BMPR2_HUMAN_D0 | depositor partial sequence | sequence record 149031 | Sequence of gene (BMPR2_HUMAN) inserted into backbone.
ATGGAGGCAGCAGCATCCGAACCCTCTCTTGATCTAGATAATCTGAAACTGTTGGAGCTGATTGGCCGAG
GTCGATATGGAGCAGTATATAAAGGCTCCTTGGATGAGCGTCCAGTTGCTGTAAAAGTGTTTTCCTTTGC
AAACCGTCAGAATTTTATCAACGAAAAGAACATTTACAGAGTGCCTTTGATGGAACATGACAACATTGCC
CGCTTTATAGTTGGAGATGAGAGAGTCACTGCAGATGGACGCATGGAATATTTGCTTGTGATGGAGTACT
ATCCCAATGGATCTTTATGCAAGTATTTAAGTCTCCACACAAGTGACTGGGTAAGCTCTTGCCGTCTTGC
TCATTCTGTTACTAGAGGACTGGCTTATCTTCACACAGAATTACCACGAGGAGATCATTATAAACCTGCA
ATTTCCCATCGAGATTTAAACAGCAGAAATGTCCTAGTGAAAAATGATGGAACCTGTGTTATTAGTGACT
TTGGACTGTCCATGAGGCTGACTGGAAATAGACTGGTGCGCCCAGGGGAGGAAGATAATGCAGCCATAAG
CGAGGTTGGCACTATCAGATATATGGCACCAGAAGTGCTAGAAGGAGCTGTGAACTTGAGGGACTGTGAA
TCAGCTTTGAAACAAGTAGACATGTATGCTCTTGGACTAATCTATTGGGAGATATTTATGAGATGTACAG
ACCTCTTCCCAGGGGAATCCGTACCAGAGTACCAGATGGCTTTTCAGACAGAGGTTGGAAACCATCCCAC
TTTTGAGGATATGCAGGTTCTCGTGTCTAGGGAAAAACAGAGACCCAAGTTCCCAGAAGCCTGGAAAGAA
AATAGCCTGGCAGTGAGGTCACTCAAGGAGACAATCGAAGACTGTTGGGACCAGGATGCAGAGGCTCGGC
TTACTGCACAGTGTGCTGAGGAAAGGATGGCTGAACTTATGATGATTTGGGAAAGAAACAAATCTGTGAG
CCCAACA
