>Addgene plasmid #79709 | BMPR2_HUMAN_D0 | addgene partial sequence | sequence record 156071 | T7 5'-TAATACGACTCACTATAGGG-3'
ATTAAGCGGCCGCCCTGCAGGACTCGAGTTCTAGAAATAATTTTGTTTAACTTTAAGAAGGAGATATACA
TATGAAATCTTCTCACCATCACCATCACCATCACCATCACCATGAAAACCTGTACTTCCAATCCAATGCA
ATGGAGGCAGCAGCATCCGAACCCTCTCTTGATCTAGATAATCTGAAACTGTTGGAGCTGATTGGCCGAG
GTCGATATGGAGCAGTATATAAAGGCTCCTTGGATGAGCGTCCAGTTGCTGTAAAAGTGTTTTCCTTTGC
AAACCGTCAGAATTTTATCAACGAAAAGAACATTTACAGAGTGCCTTTGATGGAACATGACAACATTGCC
CGCTTTATAGTTGGAGATGAGAGAGTCACTGCAGATGGACGCATGGAATATTTGCTTGTGATGGAGTACT
ATCCCAATGGATCTTTATGCAAGTATTTAAGTCTCCACACAAGTGACTGGGTAAGCTCTTGCCGTCTTGC
TCATTCTGTTACTAGAGGACTGGCTTATCTTCACACAGAATTACCACGAGGAGATCATTATAAACCTGCA
ATTTCCCATCGAGATTTAAACAGCAGAAATGTCCTAGTGAAAAATGATGGAACCTGTGTTATTAGTGACT
TTGGACTGTCCATGAGGCTGACTGGAAATAGACTGGTGCGCCCAGGGGAGGAAGATAATGCAGCCATAAG
CGAGGTTGGCACTATCAGATATATGGCACCAGA
