>Addgene plasmid #79709 | BMPR2_HUMAN_D0 | addgene partial sequence | sequence record 156072 | T7term 5'-GCTAGTTATTGCTCAGCGG-3'
TTAGCAGCCGGATCAGCGCGCACGCGTGGTACCGGCCGGCCACCAGGTGGCGCGCCGCGATCGCGGATCC
GTTATCCACTTCCAATGTTATTATGTTGGGCTCACAGATTTGTTTCTTTCCCAAATCATCATAAGTTCAG
CCATCCTTTCCTCAGCACACTGTGCAGTAAGCCGAGCCTCTGCATCCTGGTCCCAACAGTCTTCGATTGT
CTCCTTGAGTGACCTCACTGCCAGGCTATTTTCTTTCCAGGCTTCTGGGAACTTGGGTCTCTGTTTTTCC
CTAGACACGAGAACCTGCATATCCTCAAAAGTGGGATGGTTTCCAACCTCTGTCTGAAAAGCCATCTGGT
ACTCTGGTACGGATTCCCCTGGGAAGAGGTCTGTACATCTCATAAATATCTCCCAATAGATTAGTCCAAG
AGCATACATGTCTACTTGTTTCAAAGCTGATTCACAGTCCCTCAAGTTCACAGCTCCTTCTAGCACTTCT
GGTGCCATATATCTGATAGTGCCAACCTCGCTTATGGCTGCATTATCTTCCTCCCCTGGGCGCACCAGTC
TATTTCCAGTCAGCCTCATGGACAGTCCAAAGTCACTAATAACACAGGTTCCATCATTTTTCACTAGGAC
ATTTCTGCTGTTTAAATCTCGATGGGAAATTGCAGGTTTATAATGATCTCCTCGTGGTAATTCTGTGTGA
AGATAAGCCAGTCCTCTAGTAACAGAATGAGCAAGACGGCAAGAGCTTACCCAGTCACTTGTGTGGAGAC
TTAAATACTTGCATAAAGATCCATTGGGATAGTACTCCATCACAAGCAAATATTCCATGCGTCCATCTGC
AGTGACTCTCTCATCTCCA
