[The description below was written by a language model from this plasmid's Addgene catalogue record.]
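Description:
BMPR2_HUMAN_D0 is a bacterial expression plasmid built on the pET His10 TEV LIC cloning vector (2B-T-10), a pET-type backbone designed for ligation-independent cloning. It is selected with ampicillin and is recorded as low copy; the record does not give a feature table, so the origin of replication and other backbone elements are not itemised.

The insert encodes the kinase domain of human BMPR2, the bone morphogenetic protein receptor type 2, rather than the full-length receptor; the exact residue boundaries are not stated in the record. Expression is driven by the T7 promoter, so protein production requires a host that supplies T7 RNA polymerase. The backbone contributes an N-terminal His10 tag followed by a TEV protease recognition site, which allows the fusion protein to be captured by immobilised metal affinity chromatography and the tag to be cleaved off afterwards.

The plasmid belongs to an open library of human kinase domain constructs assembled for automated bacterial expression. It is intended to be co-expressed with a lambda phosphatase plasmid from the same set, which is stated to enhance bacterial kinase expression. The depositor comments also point to a YopH phosphatase vector in the collection. Typical uses would be recombinant production and purification of the BMPR2 kinase domain for biochemical, biophysical or structural work.
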