Addgene plasmid #79709: BMPR2_HUMAN_D0
Purpose: This plasmid encodes the kinase domain of BMPR2. Intended for co-expression with Lambda Phosphatase that accompanies this set to enhance bacterial kinase expression.
Depositing lab: John Chodera & Nicholas Levinson & Markus Seeliger. Depositing organization: Memorial Sloan-Kettering Cancer Center. Publication: An open library of human kinase domain constructs for automated bacterial expression. Albanese SK, Parton DL, Isik M, Rodriguez-Laureano L, Hanson SM, Behr JM, Gradia S, Jeans C, Levinson NM, Seeliger MA, Chodera JD. Biochemistry. 2018 Jul 13. doi: 10.1021/acs.biochem.7b01081. PubMed 30004690.
Backbone
  Vector backbone: pET His10 TEV LIC cloning vector (2B-T-10)
  Backbone manufacturer: Scott Gradia (Addgene plasmid # 78173)
  Vector type: Bacterial Expression
Growth in bacteria
  Bacterial resistance: Ampicillin, 100 μg/mL
  Growth temperature: 37°C
  Growth strain: DH5alpha
  Copy number: Low Copy
Gene/Insert
  Gene/Insert name: BMPR2
  Species: H. sapiens (human)
  Entrez Gene: BMPR2 (a.k.a. BMPR-II, BMPR3, BMR2, BRK-3, POVD1, PPH1, T-ALK)
  Promoter: T7
  Tag / fusion protein: His10-TEV (N terminal on backbone)
  Cloning method: Ligation Independent Cloning
  Sequencing primers: 5′ T7; 3′ T7 reverse
Terms and licenses: Academic/Nonprofit Terms; Industry Terms: Not Available to Industry
Depositor comments: This plasmid was generated as part of an open library of human kinase domain constructs for automated bacterial expression. The work can be found here doi: http://dx.doi.org/10.1101/038711 The lambda phosphatase expression vector can be found at https://www.addgene.org/79748/ The YopH Phosphatase expression vector can be found at https://www.addgene.org/79749/
How to cite: BMPR2_HUMAN_D0 was a gift from John Chodera & Nicholas Levinson & Markus Seeliger (Addgene plasmid # 79709 ; http://n2t.net/addgene:79709 ; RRID:Addgene_79709)
